>Addgene plasmid #135466 | pFB HTB_hMSH6_T1219D | addgene full sequence | sequence record 269486 | Addgene NGS Result
ATCATGGAGATAATTAAAATGATAACCATCTCGCAAATAAATAAGTATTTTACTGTTTTCGTAACAGTTT
TGTAATAAAAAAACCTATAAATATTCCGGATTATTCATACCGTCCCACCATCGGGCGCGGATCTCGGTCC
GAAACCATGTCGTACTACCATCACCATCACCATCACGATTACGATATCCCAACGACCGAAAACCTGTATT
TTCAGGGCGCCATGGGATCCATGTCGCGACAGAGCACCCTGTACAGCTTCTTCCCCAAGTCTCCGGCGCT
GAGTGATGCCAACAAGGCCTCGGCCAGGGCCTCACGCGAAGGCGGCCGTGCCGCCGCTGCCCCCGGGGCC
TCTCCTTCCCCAGGCGGGGATGCGGCCTGGAGCGAGGCTGGGCCTGGGCCCAGGCCCTTGGCGCGATCCG
CGTCACCGCCCAAGGCGAAGAACCTCAACGGAGGGCTGCGGAGATCGGTAGCGCCTGCTGCCCCCACCAG
TTGTGACTTCTCACCGGGAGATTTGGTTTGGGCCAAGATGGAGGGTTACCCCTGGTGGCCTTGTCTGGTT
TACAACCACCCCTTTGATGGAACATTCATCCGCGAGAAAGGGAAATCAGTCCGTGTTCATGTACAGTTTT
TTGATGACAGCCCAACAAGGGGCTGGGTTAGCAAAAGGCTTTTAAAGCCATATACAGGTTCAAAATCAAA
GGAAGCCCAGAAGGGAGGTCATTTTTACAGTGCAAAGCCTGAAATACTGAGAGCAATGCAACGTGCAGAC
GAAGCCTTAAATAAAGACAAGATTAAGAGGCTTGAATTGGCAGTTTGTGATGAGCCCTCAGAGCCAGAAG
AGGAAGAAGAGATGGAGGTAGGCACAACTTACGTAACAGATAAGAGTGAAGAAGATAATGAAATTGAGAG
TGAAGAGGAAGTACAGCCTAAGACACAAGGATCTAGGCGAAGTAGCCGCCAAATAAAAAAACGAAGGGTC
ATATCAGATTCTGAGAGTGACATTGGTGGCTCTGATGTGGAATTTAAGCCAGACACTAAGGAGGAAGGAA
GCAGTGATGAAATAAGCAGTGGAGTGGGGGATAGTGAGAGTGAAGGCCTGAACAGCCCTGTCAAAGTTGC
TCGAAAGCGGAAGAGAATGGTGACTGGAAATGGCTCTCTTAAAAGGAAAAGCTCTAGGAAGGAAACGCCC
TCAGCCACCAAACAAGCAACTAGCATTTCATCAGAAACCAAGAATACTTTGAGAGCTTTCTCTGCCCCTC
AAAATTCTGAATCCCAAGCCCACGTTAGTGGAGGTGGTGATGACAGTAGTCGCCCTACTGTTTGGTATCA
TGAAACTTTAGAATGGCTTAAGGAGGAAAAGAGAAGAGATGAGCACAGGAGGAGGCCTGATCACCCCGAT
TTTGATGCATCTACACTCTATGTGCCTGAGGATTTCCTCAATTCTTGTACTCCTGGGATGAGGAAGTGGT
GGCAGATTAAGTCTCAGAACTTTGATCTTGTCATCTGTTACAAGGTGGGGAAATTTTATGAGCTGTACCA
CATGGATGCTCTTATTGGAGTCAGTGAACTGGGGCTGGTATTCATGAAAGGCAACTGGGCCCATTCTGGC
TTTCCTGAAATTGCATTTGGCCGTTATTCAGATTCCCTGGTGCAGAAGGGCTATAAAGTAGCACGAGTGG
AACAGACTGAGACTCCAGAAATGATGGAGGCACGATGTAGAAAGATGGCACATATATCCAAGTATGATAG
AGTGGTGAGGAGGGAGATCTGTAGGATCATTACCAAGGGTACACAGACTTACAGTGTGCTGGAAGGTGAT
CCCTCTGAGAACTACAGTAAGTATCTTCTTAGCCTCAAAGAAAAAGAGGAAGATTCTTCTGGCCATACTC
GTGCATATGGTGTGTGCTTTGTTGATACTTCACTGGGAAAGTTTTTCATAGGTCAGTTTTCAGATGATCG
CCATTGTTCGAGATTTAGGACTCTAGTGGCACACTATCCCCCAGTACAAGTTTTATTTGAAAAAGGAAAT
CTCTCAAAGGAAACTAAAACAATTCTAAAGAGTTCATTGTCCTGTTCTCTTCAGGAAGGTCTGATACCCG
GCTCCCAGTTTTGGGATGCATCCAAAACTTTGAGAACTCTCCTTGAGGAAGAATATTTTAGGGAAAAGCT
AAGTGATGGCATTGGGGTGATGTTACCCCAGGTGCTTAAAGGTATGACTTCAGAGTCTGATTCCATTGGG
TTGACACCAGGAGAGAAAAGTGAATTGGCCCTCTCTGCTCTAGGTGGTTGTGTCTTCTACCTCAAAAAAT
GCCTTATTGATCAGGAGCTTTTATCAATGGCTAATTTTGAAGAATATATTCCCTTGGATTCTGACACAGT
CAGCACTACAAGATCTGGTGCTATCTTCACCAAAGCCTATCAACGAATGGTGCTAGATGCAGTGACATTA
AACAACTTGGAGATTTTTCTGAATGGAACAAATGGTTCTACTGAAGGAACCCTACTAGAGAGGGTTGATA
CTTGCCATACTCCTTTTGGTAAGCGGCTCCTAAAGCAATGGCTTTGTGCCCCACTCTGTAACCATTATGC
TATTAATGATCGTCTAGATGCCATAGAAGACCTCATGGTTGTGCCTGACAAAATCTCCGAAGTTGTAGAG
CTTCTAAAGAAGCTTCCAGATCTTGAGAGGCTACTCAGTAAAATTCATAATGTTGGGTCTCCCCTGAAGA
GTCAGAACCACCCAGACAGCAGGGCTATAATGTATGAAGAAACTACATACAGCAAGAAGAAGATTATTGA
TTTTCTTTCTGCTCTGGAAGGATTCAAAGTAATGTGTAAAATTATAGGGATCATGGAAGAAGTTGCTGAT
GGTTTTAAGTCTAAAATCCTTAAGCAGGTCATCTCTCTGCAGACAAAAAATCCTGAAGGTCGTTTTCCTG
ATTTGACTGTAGAATTGAACCGATGGGATACAGCCTTTGACCATGAAAAGGCTCGAAAGACTGGACTTAT
TACTCCCAAAGCAGGCTTTGACTCTGATTATGACCAAGCTCTTGCTGACATAAGAGAAAATGAACAGAGC
CTCCTGGAATACCTAGAGAAACAGCGCAACAGAATTGGCTGTAGGACCATAGTCTATTGGGGGATTGGTA
GGAACCGTTACCAGCTGGAAATTCCTGAGAATTTCACCACTCGCAATTTGCCAGAAGAATACGAGTTGAA
ATCTACCAAGAAGGGCTGTAAACGATACTGGACCAAAACTATTGAAAAGAAGTTGGCTAATCTCATAAAT
GCTGAAGAACGGAGGGATGTATCATTGAAGGACTGCATGCGGCGACTGTTCTATAACTTTGATAAAAATT
ACAAGGACTGGCAGTCTGCTGTAGAGTGTATCGCAGTGTTGGATGTTTTACTGTGCCTGGCTAACTATAG
TCGAGGGGGTGATGGTCCTATGTGTCGCCCAGTAATTCTGTTGCCGGAAGATACCCCCCCCTTCTTAGAG
CTTAAAGGATCACGCCATCCTTGCATTACGAAGACTTTTTTTGGAGATGATTTTATTCCTAATGACATTC
TAATAGGCTGTGAGGAAGAGGAGCAGGAAAATGGCAAAGCCTATTGTGTGCTTGTTACTGGACCAAATAT
GGGGGGCAAGTCTACGCTTATGAGACAGGCTGGCTTATTAGCTGTAATGGCCCAGATGGGTTGTTACGTC
CCTGCTGAAGTGTGCAGGCTCACACCAATTGATAGAGTGTTTACTAGACTTGGTGCCTCAGACAGAATAA
TGTCAGGTGAAAGTACATTTTTTGTTGAATTAAGTGAAACTGCCAGCATACTCATGCATGCAACAGCACA
TTCTCTGGTGCTTGTGGATGAATTAGGAAGAGGTGATGCAACATTTGATGGGACGGCAATAGCAAATGCA
GTTGTTAAAGAACTTGCTGAGACTATAAAATGTCGTACATTATTTTCAACTCACTACCATTCATTAGTAG
AAGATTATTCTCAAAATGTTGCTGTGCGCCTAGGACATATGGCATGCATGGTAGAAAATGAATGTGAAGA
CCCCAGCCAGGAGACTATTACGTTCCTCTATAAATTCATTAAGGGAGCTTGTCCTAAAAGCTATGGCTTT
AATGCAGCAAGGCTTGCTAATCTCCCAGAGGAAGTTATTCAAAAGGGACATAGAAAAGCAAGAGAATTTG
AGAAGATGAATCAGTCACTACGATTATTTCGGGAAGTTTGCCTGGCTAGTGAAAGGTCAACTGTAGATGC
TGAAGCTGTCCATAAATTGCTGACTTTGATTAAGGAATTATAGATCTCGAGGCATGCGGTACCAAGCTTG
TCGAGAAGTACTAGAGGATCATAATCAGCCATACCACATTTGTAGAGGTTTTACTTGCTTTAAAAAACCT
CCCACACCTCCCCCTGAACCTGAAACATAAAATGAATGCAATTGTTGTTGTTAACTTGTTTATTGCAGCT
TATAATGGTTACAAATAAAGCAATAGCATCACAAATTTCACAAATAAAGCATTTTTTTCACTGCATTCTA
GTTGTGGTTTGTCCAAACTCATCAATGTATCTTATCATGTCTGGATCTGATCACTGATATCGCCTAGGAG
ATCCGAACCAGATAAGTGAAATCTAGTTCCAAACTATTTTGTCATTTTTAATTTTCGTATTAGCTTACGA
CGCTACACCCAGTTCCCATCTATTTTGTCACTCTTCCCTAAATAATCCTTAAAAACTCCATTTCCACCCC
TCCCAGTTCCCAACTATTTTGTCCGCCCACAGCGGGGCATTTTTCTTCCTGTTATGTTTTTAATCAAACA
TCCTGCCAACTCCATGTGACAAACCGTCATCTTCGGCTACTTTTTCTCTGTCACAGAATGAAAATTTTTC
TGTCATCTCTTCGTTATTAATGTTTGTAATTGACTGAATATCAACGCTTATTTGCAGCCTGAATGGCGAA
TGGG
[124 nt withheld, positions 4975-5098]
C
[91 nt withheld, positions 5100-5190]
A
[49 nt withheld, positions 5192-5240]
CCTTTGACGTTGGAGTCCACGTTCTT
[37 nt withheld, positions 5267-5303]
ACCCTATCTCGGTCTATTCTTTTGATTTATAAGGGATTTTGCCGATTTCGGCCTATTGGTTAAAAAATGA
GCTGATTTAACAAAAATTTAACGCGAATTTTAACAAAATATTAACGCTTACAATTTAGGTGGCACTTTTC
GGGGAAATGTGCGCGGAACCCCTATTTGTTTATTTTTCTAAATACATTCAAATATGTATCCGCTCATGAG
ACAATAACCCTGATAAATGCTTCAATAATATTGAAAAAGGAAGAGTATGAGTATTCAACATTTCCGTGTC
GCCCTTATTCCCTTTTTTGCGGCATTTTGCCTTCCTGTTTTTGCTCACCCAGAAACGCTGGTGAAAGTAA
AAGATGCTGAAGATCAGTTGGGTGCACGAGTGGGTTACATCGAACTGGATCTCAACAGCGGTAAGATCCT
TGAGAGTTTTCGCCCCGAAGAACGTTTTCCAATGATGAGCACTTTTAAAGTTCTGCTATGTGGCGCGGTA
TTATCCCGTATTGACGCCGGGCAAGAGCAACTCGGTCGCCGCATACACTATTCTCAGAATGACTTGGTTG
AGTACTCACCAGTCACAGAAAAGCATCTTACGGATGGCATGACAGTAAGAGAATTATGCAGTGCTGCCAT
AACCATGAGTGATAACACTGCGGCCAACTTACTTCTGACAACGATCGGAGGACCGAAGGAGCTAACCGCT
TTTTTGCACAACATGGGGGATCATGTAACTCGCCTTGATCGTTGGGAACCGGAGCTGAATGAAGCCATAC
CAAACGACGAGCGTGACACCACGATGCCTGTAGCAATGGCAACAACGTTGCGCAAACTATTAACTGGCGA
ACTACTTACTCTAGCTTCCCGGCAACAATTAATAGACTGGATGGAGGCGGATAAAGTTGCAGGACCACTT
CTGCGCTCGGCCCTTCCGGCTGGCTGGTTTATTGCTGATAAATCTGGAGCCGGTGAGCGTGGGTCTCGCG
GTATCATTGCAGCACTGGGGCCAGATGGTAAGCCCTCCCGTATCGTAGTTATCTACACGACGGGGAGTCA
GGCAACTATGGATGAACGAAATAGACAGATCGCTGAGATAGGTGCCTCACTGATTAAGCATTGGTAACTG
TCAGACCAAGTTTACTCATATATACTTTAGATTGATTTAAAACTTCATTTTTAATTTAAAAGGATCTAGG
TGAAGATCCTTTTTGATAATCTCATGACCAAAATCCCTTAACGTGAGTTTTCGTTCCACTGAGCGTCAGA
CCCCGTAGAAAAGATCAAAGGATCTTCTTGAGATCCTTTTTTTCTGCGCGTAATCTGCTGCTTGCAAACA
AAAAAACCACCGCTACCAGCGGTGGTTTGTTTGCCGGATCAAGAGCTACCAACTCTTTTTCCGAAGGTAA
CTGGCTTCAGCAGAGCGCAGATACCAAATACTGTTCTTCTAGTGTAGCCGTAGTTAGGCCACCACTTCAA
GAACTCTGTAGCACCGCCTACATACCTCGCTCTGCTAATCCTGTTACCAGTGGCTGCTGCCAGTGGCGAT
AAGTCGTGTCTTACCGGGTTGGACTCAAGACGATAGTTACCGGATAAGGCGCAGCGGTCGGGCTGAACGG
GGGGTTCGTGCACACAGCCCAGCTTGGAGCGAACGACCTACACCGAACTGAGATACCTACAGCGTGAGCT
ATGAGAAAGCGCCACGCTTCCCGAAGGGAGAAAGGCGGACAGGTATCCGGTAAGCGGCAGGGTCGGAACA
GGAGAGCGCACGAGGGAGCTTCCAGGGGGAAACGCCTGGTATCTTTATAGTCCTGTCGGGTTTCGCCACC
TCTGACTTGAGCGTCGATTTTTGTGATGCTCGTCAGGGGGGCGGAGCCTATGGAAAAACGCCAGCAACGC
GGCCTTTTTACGGTTCCTGGCCTTTTGCTGGCCTTTTGCTCACATGTTCTTTCCTGCGTTATCCCCTGAT
TCTGTGGATAACCGTATTACCGCCTTTGAGTGAGCTGATACCGCTCGCCGCAGCCGAACGACCGAGCGCA
GCGAGTCAGTGAGCGAGGAAGCGGAAGAGCGCCTGATGCGGTATTTTCTCCTTACGCATCTGTGCGGTAT
TTCACACCGCATAGACCAGCCGCGTAACCTGGCAAAATCGGTTACGGTTGAGTAATAAATGGATGCCCTG
CGTAAGCGGGTGTGGGCGGACAATAAAGTCTTAAACTGAACAAAATAGATCTAAACTATGACAATAAAGT
CTTAAACTAGACAGAATAGTTGTAAACTGAAATCAGTCCAGTTATGCTGTGAAAAAGCATACTGGACTTT
TGTTATGGCTAAAGCAAACTCTTCATTTTCTGAAGTGCAAATTGCCCGTCGTATTAAAGAGGGGCGTGGC
CAAGGGCATGGTAAAGACTATATTCGCGGCGTTGTGACAATTTACCGAACAACTCCGCGGCCGGGAAGCC
GATCTCGGCTTGAACGAATTGTTAGGTGGCGGTACTTGGGTCGATATCAAAGTGCATCACTTCTTCCCGT
ATGCCCAACTTTGTATAGAGAGCCACTGCGGGATCGTCACCGTAATCTGCTTGCACGTAGATCACATAAG
CACCAAGCGCGTTGGCCTCATGCTTGAGGAGATTGATGAGCGCGGTGGCAATGCCCTGCCTCCGGTGCTC
GCCGGAGACTGCGAGATCATAGATATAGATCTCACTACGCGGCTGCTCAAACTTGGGCAGAACGTAAGCC
GCGAGAGCGCCAACAACCGCTTCTTGGTCGAAGGCAGCAAGCGCGATGAATGTCTTACTACGGAGCAAGT
TCCCGAGGTAATCGGAGTCCGGCTGATGTTGGGAGTAGGTGGCTACGTCTCCGAACTCACGACCGAAAAG
ATCAAGAGCAGCCCGCATGGATTTGACTTGGTCAGGGCCGAGCCTACATGTGCGAATGATGCCCATACTT
GAGCCACCTAACTTTGTTTTAGGGCGACTGCCCTGCTGCGTAACATCGTTGCTGCTGCGTAACATCGTTG
CTGCTCCATAACATCAAACATCGACCCACGGCGTAACGCGCTTGCTGCTTGGATGCCCGAGGCATAGACT
GTACAAAAAAACAGTCATAACAAGCCATGAAAACCGCCACTGCGCCGTTACCACCGCTGCGTTCGGTCAA
GGTTCTGGACCAGTTGCGTGAGCGCATACGCTACTTGCATTACAGTTTACGAACCGAACAGGCTTATGTC
AACTGGGTTCGTGCCTTCATCCGTTTCCACGGTGTGCGTCACCCGGCAACCTTGGGCAGCAGCGAAGTCG
AGGCATTTCTGTCCTGGCTGGCGAACGAGCGCAAGGTTTCGGTCTCCACGCATCGTCAGGCATTGGCGGC
CTTGCTGTTCTTCTACGGCAAGGTGCTGTGCACGGATCTGCCCTGGCTTCAGGAGATCGGAAGACCTCGG
CCGTCGCGGCGCTTGCCGGTGGTGCTGACCCCGGATGAAGTGGTTCGCATCCTCGGTTTTCTGGAAGGCG
AGCATCGTTTGTTCGCCCAGGACTCTAGCTATAGTTCTAGTGGTTGGCTACGTATACTCCGGAATATTAA
TAG
Features (pLannotate 1.2.2; 17 found; start..end, strand, type, name):
      1..92      +  promoter       polyhedrin promoter: polh from Autographa californica; promoter for the baculovirus polyhedrin gene
    157..176     +  CDS            8xHis (fragment): 8xHis affinity tag
    198..218     +  CDS            TEV site: tobacco etch virus (TEV) protease recognition and cleavage site
    231..4310    +  CDS            MSH6: MSH6_HUMAN - Also known as GTBP. Experimental evidence at protein level: Swiss-Prot protein existence level 1. Component of the post-replicative DNA mismatch repair system (MMR). Heterodimerizes with MSH2 to form MutS alpha, which binds to DNA mismatches thereby initiating DNA repair. When bound, MutS alpha bends the DNA helix and shields approximately 20 base pairs, and recognizes single base mismatches and dinucleotide insertion-deletion loops (IDL) in the DNA. After mismatch binding, forms a ternary complex with the MutL alpha heterodimer, which is thought to be responsible for directing th
   4357..4440    +  CDS            large T antigen (fragment): large T antigen from SV40 (simian virus 40)
   4463..4597    +  polyA_signal   SV40 poly(A) signal: SV40 polyadenylation signal
   4626..4791    -  mobile_element Tn7L: mini-Tn7 element (left end of the Tn7 transposon) Tn7
   4954..4970    +  CDS            lacZα (fragment): LacZα fragment of β-galactosidase; lacZ fragment
   4975..5429    +  rep_origin     f1 ori (sequence partly withheld): f1 bacteriophage origin of replication; arrow indicates direction of (+) strand synthesis
   5455..5559    +  promoter       AmpR promoter: bla
   5560..6420    +  CDS            AmpR: β-lactamase; bla; confers resistance to ampicillin, carbenicillin, and related antibiotics
   6591..7179    +  rep_origin     ori: high-copy-number ColE1/pMB1/pBR322/pUC origin of replication
   7365..7416    -  misc_feature   bom (fragment): basis of mobility region from pBR322
   7484..7708    -  mobile_element Tn7R: mini-Tn7 element (right end of the Tn7 transposon) Tn7
   7775..8308    -  CDS            GmR: gentamycin acetyltransferase; aacC1; confers resistance to gentamycin
   8497..8525    -  promoter       Pc promoter: intI1 (promoter lies within the coding sequence); class 1 integron promoter
   8503..8850    -  CDS            YPR2_ECOLX (fragment): Protein predicted: Swiss-Prot protein existence level 4. From Escherichia coli.
