[The description below was written by a language model from this plasmid's Addgene catalogue record and pLannotate feature annotations shown in this document.]
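Description:
pFB HTB_hMSH6_T1219D is a baculovirus transfer (donor) plasmid built on the pFastBac HTB backbone for producing a mutant form of human MSH6 in insect cells. It is maintained in E. coli as a high-copy plasmid through a ColE1/pUC-type origin and selected with ampicillin via the β-lactamase gene; an f1 phage origin is also present. The total size is 8,876 bp, of which the MSH6 insert accounts for about 4.1 kb, cloned between BamHI and XhoI sites that remain intact.

The expression cassette is driven by the Autographa californica polyhedrin promoter, a very strong late baculoviral promoter. It is followed by an N-terminal histidine affinity tag and a TEV protease cleavage site that allows the tag to be removed after purification, then the MSH6 coding sequence and an SV40 polyadenylation signal. The insert carries a threonine-to-aspartic-acid substitution at position 1219. The cassette, together with a gentamicin acetyltransferase gene expressed from the Pc integron promoter, lies between the Tn7L and Tn7R ends of a mini-Tn7 element. In pFastBac-type systems this arrangement permits site-specific transposition of the cassette into a baculovirus shuttle genome (bacmid) in a suitable E. coli host, with gentamicin resistance marking the transposed segment. The resulting recombinant bacmid is then used to generate virus in insect cells.

MSH6 pairs with MSH2 to form MutSα, the mismatch-recognition complex of DNA mismatch repair. The stated purpose is baculovirus expression of the T1219D mutant protein, consistent with purifying it for in vitro biochemical studies of mismatch repair. The record does not describe the functional consequence of the mutation.
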