Addgene plasmid #135466: pFB HTB_hMSH6_T1219D
Purpose: Expression human MSH6_T1219D mutant protein using baculovirus
Depositing lab: Peggy Hsieh. Depositing organization: National Institute of Diabetes & Digestive & Kidney Diseases (NIDDK). Publication: In vitro studies of DNA mismatch repair proteins. Geng H, Du C, Chen S, Salerno V, Manfredi C, Hsieh P. Anal Biochem. 2011 Jun 15;413(2):179-84. doi: 10.1016/j.ab.2011.02.017. Epub 2011 Feb 15. PubMed 21329650.
Backbone
  Vector backbone: pFastBac HTB
  Backbone size w/o insert (bp): 4857
  Total vector size (bp): 8876
  Vector type: Insect Expression
  Selectable markers: Gentamicin
Growth in bacteria
  Bacterial resistance: Ampicillin, 100 μg/mL
  Growth temperature: 37°C
  Growth strain: DH5alpha
  Copy number: High Copy
Gene/Insert
  Gene/Insert name: human MSH6_T1219D
  Species: H. sapiens (human)
  Insert size (bp): 4083
  Mutation: changed threonine to aspartic acid
  GenBank ID: BC004246
  Entrez Gene: MSH6 (a.k.a. GTBP, GTMBP, HNPCC5, HSAP, LYNCH5, MMRCS3, MSH-6, p160)
  Tag / fusion protein: His-tag
  Cloning method: Restriction Enzyme; 5′ cloning site BamH I (not destroyed); 3′ cloning site Xho I (not destroyed)
  Sequencing primers: 5′ CCTATAAATATTCCGGATTATTCATACC; 3′ GTGATGCTATTGCTTTATTTGTAACC
Terms and licenses: Academic/Nonprofit Terms; Industry Terms: Not Available to Industry
How to cite: pFB HTB_hMSH6_T1219D was a gift from Peggy Hsieh (Addgene plasmid # 135466 ; http://n2t.net/addgene:135466 ; RRID:Addgene_135466)
